>Addgene plasmid #162677 | pCJ204 | addgene full sequence | sequence record 321439 | Addgene NGS Result
TGGCGAATGGG
[124 nt withheld, positions 12-135]
C
[91 nt withheld, positions 137-227]
A
[49 nt withheld, positions 229-277]
CCTTTGACGTTGGAGTCCACGTTCTTT
[37 nt withheld, positions 305-341]
ACCCTATCTCGGTCTATTCTTTTGATTTATAAGGGATTTTGCCGATTTCGGCCTATTGGTTAAAAAATGA
GCTGATTTAACAAAAATTTAACGCGAATTTTAACAAAATATTAACGCTTACAATTTAGGTGGCACTTTTC
GGGGAAATGTGCGCGGAACCCCTATTTGTTTATTTTTCTAAATACATTCAAATATGTATCCGCTCATGAG
ACAATAACCCTGATAAATGCTTCAATAATATTGAAAAAGGAAGAGTATGAGTATTCAACATTTCCGTGTC
GCCCTTATTCCCTTTTTTGCGGCATTTTGCCTTCCTGTTTTTGCTCACCCAGAAACGCTGGTGAAAGTAA
AAGATGCTGAAGATCAGTTGGGTGCACGAGTGGGTTACATCGAACTGGATCTCAACAGCGGTAAGATCCT
TGAGAGTTTTCGCCCCGAAGAACGTTTTCCAATGATGAGCACTTTTAAAGTTCTGCTATGTGGCGCGGTA
TTATCCCGTATTGACGCCGGGCAAGAGCAACTCGGTCGCCGCATACACTATTCTCAGAATGACTTGGTTG
AGTACTCACCAGTCACAGAAAAGCATCTTACGGATGGCATGACAGTAAGAGAATTATGCAGTGCTGCCAT
AACCATGAGTGATAACACTGCGGCCAACTTACTTCTGACAACGATCGGAGGACCGAAGGAGCTAACCGCT
TTTTTGCACAACATGGGGGATCATGTAACTCGCCTTGATCGTTGGGAACCGGAGCTGAATGAAGCCATAC
CAAACGACGAGCGTGACACCACGATGCCTGCAGCAATGGCAACAACGTTGCGCAAACTATTAACTGGCGA
ACTACTTACTCTAGCTTCCCGGCAACAATTAATAGACTGGATGGAGGCGGATAAAGTTGCAGGACCACTT
CTGCGCTCGGCCCTTCCGGCTGGCTGGTTTATTGCTGATAAATCTGGAGCCGGTGAGCGTGGGTCTCGCG
GTATCATTGCAGCACTGGGGCCAGATGGTAAGCCCTCCCGTATCGTAGTTATCTACACGACGGGGAGTCA
GGCAACTATGGATGAACGAAATAGACAGATCGCTGAGATAGGTGCCTCACTGATTAAGCATTGGTAACTG
TCAGACCAAGTTTACTCATATATACTTTAGATTGATTTAAAACTTCATTTTTAATTTAAAAGGATCTAGG
TGAAGATCCTTTTTGATAATCTCATGACCAAAATCCCTTAACGTGAGTTTTCGTTCCACTGAGCGTCAGA
CCCCGTAGAAAAGATCAAAGGATCTTCTTGAGATCCTTTTTTTCTGCGCGTAATCTGCTGCTTGCAAACA
AAAAAACCACCGCTACCAGCGGTGGTTTGTTTGCCGGATCAAGAGCTACCAACTCTTTTTCCGAAGGTAA
CTGGCTTCAGCAGAGCGCAGATACCAAATACTGTCCTTCTAGTGTAGCCGTAGTTAGGCCACCACTTCAA
GAACTCTGTAGCACCGCCTACATACCTCGCTCTGCTAATCCTGTTACCAGTGGCTGCTGCCAGTGGCGAT
AAGTCGTGTCTTACCGGGTTGGACTCAAGACGATAGTTACCGGATAAGGCGCAGCGGTCGGGCTGAACGG
GGGGTTCGTGCACACAGCCCAGCTTGGAGCGAACGACCTACACCGAACTGAGATACCTACAGCGTGAGCT
ATGAGAAAGCGCCACGCTTCCCGAAGGGAGAAAGGCGGACAGGTATCCGGTAAGCGGCAGGGTCGGAACA
GGAGAGCGCACGAGGGAGCTTCCAGGGGGAAACGCCTGGTATCTTTATAGTCCTGTCGGGTTTCGCCACC
TCTGACTTGAGCGTCGATTTTTGTGATGCTCGTCAGGGGGGCGGAGCCTATGGAAAAACGCCAGCAACGC
GGCCTTTTTACGGTTCCTGGCCTTTTGCTGGCCTTTTGCTCACATGTTCTTTCCTGCGTTATCCCCTGAT
TCTGTGGATAACCGTATTACCGCCTTTGAGTGAGCTGATACCGCTCGCCGCAGCCGAACGACCGAGCGCA
GCGAGTCAGTGAGCGAGGAAGCGGAAGAGCGCCTGATGCGGTATTTTCTCCTTACGCATCTGTGCGGTAT
TTCACACCGCAATGGTGCACTCTCAGTACAATCTGCTCTGATGCCGCATAGTTAAGCCAGTATACACTCC
GCTATCGCTACGTGACTGGGTCATGGCTGCGCCCCGACACCCGCCAACACCCGCTGACGCGCCCTGACGG
GCTTGTCTGCTCCCGGCATCCGCTTACAGACAAGCTGTGACCGTCTCCGGGAGCTGCATGTGTCAGAGGT
TTTCACCGTCATCACCGAAACGCGCGAGGCAGCTGCGGTAAAGCTCATCAGCGTGGTCGTGAAGCGATTC
ACAGATGTCTGCCTGTTCATCCGCGTCCAGCTCGTTGAGTTTCTCCAGAAGCGTTAATGTCTGGCTTCTG
ATAAAGCGGGCCATGTTAAGGGCGGTTTTTTCCTGTTTGGTCACTGATGCCTCCGTGTAAGGGGGATTTC
TGTTCATGGGGGTAATGATACCGATGAAACGAGAGAGGATGCTCACGATACGGGTTACTGATGATGAACA
TGCCCGGTTACTGGAACGTTGTGAGGGTAAACAACTGGCGGTATGGATGCGGCGGGACCAGAGAAAAATC
ACTCAGGGTCAATGCCAGCGCTTCGTTAATACAGATGTAGGTGTTCCACAGGGTAGCCAGCAGCATCCTG
CGATGCAGATCCGGAACATAATGGTGCAGGGCGCTGACTTCCGCGTTTCCAGACTTTACGAAACACGGAA
ACCGAAGACCATTCATGTTGTTGCTCAGGTCGCAGACGTTTTGCAGCAGCAGTCGCTTCACGTTCGCTCG
CGTATCGGTGATTCATTCTGCTAACCAGTAAGGCAACCCCGCCAGCCTAGCCGGGTCCTCAACGACAGGA
GCACGATCATGCGCACCCGTGGGGCCGCCATGCCGGCGATAATGGCCTGCTTCTCGCCGAAACGTTTGGT
GGCGGGACCAGTGACGAAGGCTTGAGCGAGGGCGTGCAAGATTCCGAATACCGCAAGCGACAGGCCGATC
ATCGTCGCGCTCCAGCGAAAGCGGTCCTCGCCGAAAATGACCCAGAGCGCTGCCGGCACCTGTCCTACGA
GTTGCATGATAAAGAAGACAGTCATAAGTGCGGCGACGATAGTCATGCCCCGCGCCCACCGGAAGGAGCT
GACTGGGTTGAAGGCTCTCAAGGGCATCGGTCGAGATCCCGGTGCCTAATGAGTGAGCTAACTTACATTA
ATTGCGTTGCGCTCACTGCCCGCTTTCCAGTCGGGAAACCTGTCGTGCCAGCTGCATTAATGAATCGGCC
AACGCGCGGGGAGAGGCGGTTTGCGTATTGGGCGCCAGGGTGGTTTTTCTTTTCACCAGTGAGACGGGCA
ACAGCTGATTGCCCTTCACCGCCTGGCCCTGAGAGAGTTGCAGCAAGCGGTCCACGCTGGTTTGCCCCAG
CAGGCGAAAATCCTGTTTGATGGTGGTTAACGGCGGGATATAACATGAGCTGTCTTCGGTATCGTCGTAT
CCCACTACCGAGATATCCGCACCAACGCGCAGCCCGGACTCGGTAATGGCGCGCATTGCGCCCAGCGCCA
TCTGATCGTTGGCAACCAGCATCGCAGTGGGAACGATGCCCTCATTCAGCATTTGCATGGTTTGTTGAAA
ACCGGACATGGCACTCCAGTCGCCTTCCCGTTCCGCTATCGGCTGAATTTGATTGCGAGTGAGATATTTA
TGCCAGCCAGCCAGACGCAGACGCGCCGAGACAGAACTTAATGGGCCCGCTAACAGCGCGATTTGCTGGT
GACCCAATGCGACCAGATGCTCCACGCCCAGTCGCGTACCGTCTTCATGGGAGAAAATAATACTGTTGAT
GGGTGTCTGGTCAGAGACATCAAGAAATAACGCCGGAACATTAGTGCAGGCAGCTTCCACAGCAATGGCA
TCCTGGTCATCCAGCGGATAGTTAATGATCAGCCCACTGACGCGTTGCGCGAGAAGATTGTGCACCGCCG
CTTTACAGGCTTCGACGCCGCTTCGTTCTACCATCGACACCACCACGCTGGCACCCAGTTGATCGGCGCG
AGATTTAATCGCCGCGACAATTTGCGACGGCGCGTGCAGGGCCAGACTGGAGGTGGCAACGCCAATCAGC
AACGACTGTTTGCCCGCCAGTTGTTGTGCCACGCGGTTGGGAATGTAATTCAGCTCCGCCATCGCCGCTT
CCACTTTTTCCCGCGTTTTCGCAGAAACGTGGCTGGCCTGGTTCACCACGCGGGAAACGGTCTGATAAGA
GACACCGGCATACTCTGCGACATCGTATAACGTTACTGGTTTCACATTCACCACCCTGAATTGACTCTCT
TCCGGGCGCTATCATGCCATACCGCGAAAGGTTTTGCGCCATTCGATGGTGTCCGGGATCTCGACGCTCT
CCCTTATGCGACTCCTGCATTAGGAAGCAGCCCAGTAGTAGGTTGAGGCCGTTGAGCACCGCCGCCGCAA
GGAATGGTGCATGCAAGGAGATGGCGCCCAACAGTCCCCCGGCCACGGGGCCTGCCACCATACCCACGCC
GAAACAAGCGCTCATGAGCCCGAAGTGGCGAGCCCGATCTTCCCCATCGGTGATGTCGGCGATATAGGCG
CCAGCAACCGCACCTGTGGCGCCGGTGATGCCGGCCACGATGCGTCCGGCGTAGAGGATCGAGATCTCGA
TCCCGCGAAATTAATACGACTCACTATAGGGGAATTGTGAGCGGATAACAATTCCCCTCTAGAAATAATT
TTGTTTAACTTTAAGAAGGAGATATACATATGCAGACCACCGTGACCACCATGCTCCTCGCGTCCGTAGC
ATTAGCGGCTTGCGCCGGAGGAGGTTCCACTCCTCTGCCTCTACCGCAGCAGCAGCCGCCTCAGCAGGAA
CCGCCACCTCCTCCTGTTCCGCTAGCCAGTCGCGCCGCGTGTGAGGCGCTCAAAGATGGTAATGGCGACA
TGGTTTGGCCGAATGCCGCCACGGTTGTAGAGGTTGCAGCCTGGCGTGATGCAGCACCGGCCACGGCATC
AGCCGCAGCCCTGCCGGAGCATTGCGAAGTATCAGGCGCGATTGCCAAGCGTACTGGGATTGATGGGTAC
CCGTATGAAATTAAGTTTCGCCTGCGCATGCCCGCTGAGTGGAACGGCCGTTTTTTCATGGAGGGTGGCA
GTGGTACGAACGGCTCTCTCTCAGCGGCGACCGGAAGTATCGGCGGCGGTCAGATCGCCTCAGCGCTGAG
TCGTAACTTTGCAACAATTGCTACCGACGGAGGACATGACAATGCGGTGAATGATAATCCGGATGCGCTC
GGTACCGTCGCATTTGGTCTCGATCCCCAGGCACGCTTAGACATGGGCTACAACTCCTATGATCAGGTGA
CTCAGGCCGGCAAAGCCGCCGTTGCACGCTTTTATGGTCGCGCAGCCGACAAGAGCTACTTCATCGGCCA
CTCGGAGGGCGGCCGCGAGGGCATGATGCTGTCCCAGCGCTTTCCATCACATTACGATGGCATTGTGGCG
GGCGCACCGGGATATCAGTTGCCGAAGGCCGGAATTAGTGGCGCGTGGACCACCCAGAGCTTAGCGCCCG
CCGCCGTTGGCCTGGATGCCCAGGGAGTGCCGCTGATTAATAAGAGCTTTTCTGACGCAGACCTCCATTT
ACTGTCGCAGGCGATTCTCGGAACATGCGACGCCTTGGATGGCCTGGCCGACGGCATCGTTGACAACTAC
CGAGCGTGCCAAGCGGCTTTTGATCCGGCGACTGCAGCCAACCCAGCGAATGGCCAAGCCCTGCAGTGCG
TGGGCGCAAAGACAGCCGATTGCTTATCGCCCGTCCAAGTTACGGCGATTAAACGAGCGATGGCCGGTCC
GGTAAATAGCGCGGGTACGCCGTTATATAATAGATGGGCCTGGGACGCAGGTATGAGCGGTCTTAGTGGT
ACCACTTACAATCAGGGTTGGCGCAGCTGGTGGCTGGGATCGTTTAACAGCTCGGCGAATAACGCACAAC
GTGTATCTGGTTTCTCAGCGCGGAGCTGGCTGGTGGACTTTGCTACCCCGCCGGAGCCGATGCCCATGAC
CCAAGTCGCCGCCCGTATGATGAAATTTGATTTCGATATCGATCCTCTGAAAATATGGGCTACTTCGGGC
CAATTTACCCAGAGTAGTATGGACTGGCACGGTGCCACTAGCACCGACCTTGCTGCCTTTCGGGACCGCG
GCGGTAAAATGATTCTGTATCACGGAATGAGCGATGCCGCATTCTCTGCACTAGATACAGCAGATTATTA
TGAACGCCTGGGTGCCGCAATGCCGGGCGCCGCGGGCTTTGCTCGTCTGTTCTTGGTTCCGGGAATGAAC
CATTTCTCCGGGGGTCCAGGTACCGACCGCTTTGATATGCTAACACCGTTAGTTGCATGGGTTGAACGTG
GGGAAGCCCCTGACCAAATTAGCGCCTGGAGCGGCACCCCCGGCTACTTTGGTGTGGCCGCCCGCACTCG
ACCGTTATGTCCCTATCCGCAGATTGCGCGCTATAAGGGATCAGGCGATATCAATACCGAAGCAAATTTT
GCGTGTGCCGCTCCACCGCTCGAGCACCACCATCACCACCACTGAGATCCGGCTGCTAACAAAGCCCGAA
AGGAAGCTGAGTTGGCTGCTGCCACCGCTGAGCAATAACTAGCATAACCCCTTGGGGCCTCTAAACGGGT
CTTGAGGGGTTTTTTGCTGAAAGGAGGAACTATATCCGGAT
Features (pLannotate 1.2.2; 18 found; start..end, strand, type, name):
     12..440     +  rep_origin     f1 ori (sequence partly withheld): f1 bacteriophage origin of replication; arrow indicates direction of (+) strand synthesis
    493..597     +  promoter       AmpR promoter: bla
    598..1458    +  CDS            AmpR: β-lactamase; bla; confers resistance to ampicillin, carbenicillin, and related antibiotics
   1629..2217    +  rep_origin     ori: high-copy-number ColE1/pMB1/pBR322/pUC origin of replication
   2403..2542    -  misc_feature   bom: basis of mobility region from pBR322
   2644..2835    -  CDS            rop: Rop protein, which maintains plasmids at low copy number; rop
   2852..3232    +  CDS            YPB1_ECOLX: Protein predicted: Swiss-Prot protein existence level 4. From Escherichia coli.
   3304..3595    -  CDS            TcR (fragment): tetracycline efflux protein; tet; confers resistance to tetracycline
   3610..3631    -  protein_bind   CAP binding site: CAP binding activates transcription in the presence of cAMP. E. coli catabolite activator protein
   3644..4726    -  CDS            lacI: lac repressor; lacI; The lac repressor binds to the lac operator to inhibit transcription in E. coli. This inhibition can be relieved by adding lactose or isopropyl-β-D-thiogalactopyranoside (IPTG).
   4727..4804    -  promoter       lacI promoter: lacI
   4812..5091    -  CDS            TcR (fragment): tetracycline efflux protein; tet; confers resistance to tetracycline
   5113..5131    +  promoter       T7 promoter: promoter for bacteriophage T7 RNA polymerase
   5132..5156    +  protein_bind   lac operator: The lac repressor binds to the lac operator to inhibit transcription in E. coli. This inhibition can be relieved by adding lactose or isopropyl-β-D-thiogalactopyranoside (IPTG). lac repressor encoded by lacI
   5171..5193    +  RBS            RBS: efficient ribosome binding site from bacteriophage T7 gene 10 (Olins and Rangwala, 1989)
   5201..7009    +  CDS            MHETH_IDESA: Experimental evidence at protein level: Swiss-Prot protein existence level 1. Involved in the degradation and assimilation of the plastic poly(ethylene terephthalate) (PET), which allows I.sakaiensis to use PET as its major energy and carbon source for growth. Likely acts synergistically with PETase to depolymerize PET. Catalyzes the hydrolysis of mono(2-hydroxyethyl) terephthalate (MHET) into its two environmentally benign monomers, terephthalate and ethylene glycol. Does not show activity against PET, bis(hydroxyethyl) terephthalate (BHET), pNP-aliphatic esters or typical aromatic ester comp
   7043..7092    +  CDS            SET1 (fragment): solubility-enhancement tag derived from T7 phage gene 10B
   7100..7147    +  terminator     T7 terminator: transcription terminator for bacteriophage T7 RNA polymerase
