[The description below was written by a language model from this plasmid's Addgene catalogue record and pLannotate feature annotations shown in this document.]
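Description:
pCJ204 is a bacterial expression plasmid built on the pET-21b(+) backbone for producing a double-mutant form of MHETase from Ideonella sakaiensis 201-F6 in E. coli. The sequenced plasmid is 7,172 nt. It carries the usual pET maintenance elements: a ColE1/pBR322-type origin with the adjacent bom and rop regions, an f1 phage origin, and the bla gene with its own promoter for ampicillin selection. The catalogue lists it as high copy, although the annotated rop gene is normally associated with lower copy number. Short tetracycline-resistance fragments and a predicted E. coli open reading frame in the feature table appear to be non-functional pBR322-derived remnants of the backbone.

The MHETase coding sequence was codon optimized for E. coli K12 and inserted by Gibson cloning. It lies downstream of a T7 promoter, a lac operator and the T7 gene 10 ribosome binding site, and is followed by a T7 terminator. A lacI gene on the plasmid supplies lac repressor, so transcription depends on a host providing T7 RNA polymerase and is relieved by IPTG or lactose. The record describes a backbone-encoded C-terminal His tag for affinity purification, but this tag is not annotated separately in the feature table. The small "SET1 fragment" call between the insert and the terminator is probably just a match to backbone sequence.

MHETase hydrolyses mono(2-hydroxyethyl) terephthalate, an intermediate of PET breakdown, into terephthalate and ethylene glycol, and is thought to act together with PETase. This variant carries the C224H and C529F substitutions. The record does not state their rationale, but the plasmid comes from work characterizing and engineering this two-enzyme plastics depolymerization system, which suggests use in comparative structure–function studies.
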