Addgene plasmid #162677: pCJ204
Purpose: pET-21b(+) based plasmid for expression of MHETase from Ideonella sakaiensis 201-F6 (Genbank GAP38911.1), codon optimized for expression in E. coli K12, with C-terminal His tag, incorporating C224H and C529F mutations.
Depositing lab: Gregg Beckham. Depositing organization: National Laboratory of the Rockies (NLR). Publication: Characterization and engineering of a two-enzyme system for plastics depolymerization. Knott BC, Erickson E, Allen MD, Gado JE, Graham R, Kearns FL, Pardo I, Topuzlu E, Anderson JJ, Austin HP, Dominick G, Johnson CW, Rorrer NA, Szostkiewicz CJ, Copie V, Payne CM, Woodcock HL, Donohoe BS, Beckham GT, McGeehan JE. Proc Natl Acad Sci U S A. 2020 Oct 13;117(41):25476-25485. doi: 10.1073/pnas.2006753117. Epub 2020 Sep 28. PubMed 32989159.
Backbone
  Vector backbone: pET-21b(+)
  Backbone manufacturer: EMD Biosciences
  Backbone size w/o insert (bp): 5367
  Vector type: Bacterial Expression
Growth in bacteria
  Bacterial resistance: Ampicillin, 100 μg/mL
  Growth temperature: 37°C
  Growth strain: NEB Stable
  Copy number: High Copy
Gene/Insert
  Gene/Insert name: MHETase from Ideonella sakaiensis 201-F6 (Genbank GAP38911.1)
  Species: Ideonella sakaiensis 201-F6
  Mutation: C224H, C529F; codon optimized for expression in E. coli K12
  Promoter: T7/lac
  Tag / fusion protein: His (C terminal on backbone)
  Cloning method: Gibson Cloning
Terms and licenses: Academic/Nonprofit Terms; Industry Terms: Not Available to Industry
How to cite: pCJ204 was a gift from Gregg Beckham (Addgene plasmid # 162677 ; http://n2t.net/addgene:162677 ; RRID:Addgene_162677)
